>Addgene plasmid #57316 | Kaede-H2B-6 | addgene full sequence | sequence record 256752 | Addgene NGS Result
CCCTGATTCTGTGGATAACCGTATTACCGCCATGCATTAGTTATTAATAGTAATCAATTACGGGGTCATT
AGTTCATAGCCCATATATGGAGTTCCGCGTTACATAACTTACGGTAAATGGCCCGCCTGGCTGACCGCCC
AACGACCCCCGCCCATTGACGTCAATAATGACGTATGTTCCCATAGTAACGCCAATAGGGACTTTCCATT
GACGTCAATGGGTGGAGTATTTACGGTAAACTGCCCACTTGGCAGTACATCAAGTGTATCATATGCCAAG
TACGCCCCCTATTGACGTCAATGACGGTAAATGGCCCGCCTGGCATTATGCCCAGTACATGACCTTATGG
GACTTTCCTACTTGGCAGTACATCTACGTATTAGTCATCGCTATTACCATGGTGATGCGGTTTTGGCAGT
ACATCAATGGGCGTGGATAGCGGTTTGACTCACGGGGATTTCCAAGTCTCCACCCCATTGACGTCAATGG
GAGTTTGTTTTGGCACCAAAATCAACGGGACTTTCCAAAATGTCGTAACAACTCCGCCCCATTGACGCAA
ATGGGCGGTAGGCGTGTACGGTGGGAGGTCTATATAAGCAGAGCTGGTTTAGTGAACCGTCAGATCCGCT
AGCGCTACCGGACTCAGATCTCGAGCTCAAGCTTCGAATTCTGCAGTCGACGGTACCGCCACCATGCCAG
AGCCAGCGAAGTCTGCTCCCGCCCCGAAAAAGGGCTCCAAGAAGGCGGTGACTAAGGCGCAGAAGAAAGG
CGGCAAGAAGCGCAAGCGCAGCCGCAAGGAGAGCTATTCCATCTATGTGTACAAGGTTCTGAAGCAGGTC
CACCCTGACACCGGCATTTCGTCCAAGGCCATGGGCATCATGAATTCGTTTGTGAACGACATTTTCGAGC
GCATCGCAGGTGAGGCTTCCCGCCTGGCGCATTACAACAAGCGCTCGACCATCACCTCCAGGGAGATCCA
GACGGCCGTGCGCCTGCTGCTGCCTGGGGAGTTGGCCAAGCACGCCGTGTCCGAGGGTACTAAGGCCATC
ACCAAGTACACCAGCGCTAAGGATCCACCGGTCGCCACCATGAGTCTGATTAAACCAGAAATGAAGATCA
AGCTGCTTATGGAAGGCAATGTAAACGGGCACCAGTTTGTTATTGAGGGAGATGGAAAAGGCCATCCTTT
TGAGGGAAAACAGAGTATGGACCTTGTAGTCAAAGAAGGCGCACCTCTCCCTTTTGCCTACGATATCTTG
ACAACAGCATTCCATTATGGTAACAGGGTTTTTGCTAAATACCCAGACCATATACCAGACTACTTCAAGC
AGTCGTTTCCCAAAGGGTTTTCTTGGGAGCGAAGCCTGATGTTCGAGGACGGGGGCGTTTGCATCGCTAC
AAATGACATAACACTGAAAGGAGACACTTTTTTTAACAAAGTTCGATTTGATGGCGTAAACTTTCCCCCA
AATGGTCCTGTTATGCAGAAGAAGACTCTGAAATGGGAGGCATCCACTGAGAAAATGTATTTGCGTGATG
GAGTGTTGACGGGCGATATTACAATGGCTCTGCTGCTTAAAGGAGATGTCCATTACCGATGTGACTTCAG
AACTACTTACAAATCTAGGCAGGAGGGTGTCAAGTTGCCAGGATATCACTTTGTCGATCACTGCATCAGC
ATATTGAGGCATGACAAAGACTACAACGAGGTTAAGCTGTATGAGCACGCTGTTGCCCATTCTGGATTGC
CGGACAACGTCAAGTAAAGCGGCCGCGACTCTAGATCATAATCAGCCATACCACATTTGTAGAGGTTTTA
CTTGCTTTAAAAAACCTCCCACACCTCCCCCTGAACCTGAAACATAAAATGAATGCAATTGTTGTTGTTA
ACTTGTTTATTGCAGCTTATAATGGTTACAAATAAAGCAATAGCATCACAAATTTCACAAATAAAGCATT
TTTTTCACTGCATTCTAGTTGTGGTTTGTCCAAACTCATCAATGTATCTTAAGGCGTAAATTGTAAGCGT
TAATATTTTGTTAAAATTCGCGTTAAATTTTTGTTAAATCAGCTCATTTTTTAACCAATAGGCCGAAATC
GGCAAAATCCCTTATAAATCAAAAGAATAGACCGAGATAGGGT
[37 nt withheld, positions 2144-2180]
AAAGAACGTGGACTCCAACGTCAAAGG
[49 nt withheld, positions 2208-2256]
T
[91 nt withheld, positions 2258-2348]
G
[124 nt withheld, positions 2350-2473]
CAGGTGGCACTTTTCGGGGAAATGTGCGCGGAACCCCTATTTGTTTATTTTTCTAAATACATTCAAATAT
GTATCCGCTCATGAGACAATAACCCTGATAAATGCTTCAATAATATTGAAAAAGGAAGAGTCCTGAGGCG
GAAAGAACCAGCTGTGGAATGTGTGTCAGTTAGGGTGTGGAAAGTCCCCAGGCTCCCCAGCAGGCAGAAG
TATGCAAAGCATGCATCTCAATTAGTCAGCAACCAGGTGTGGAAAGTCCCCAGGCTCCCCAGCAGGCAGA
AGTATGCAAAGCATGCATCTCAATTAGTCAGCAACCATAGTCCCGCCCCTAACTCCGCCCATCCCGCCCC
TAACTCCGCCCAGTTCCGCCCATTCTCCGCCCCATGGCTGACTAATTTTTTTTATTTATGCAGAGGCCGA
GGCCGCCTCGGCCTCTGAGCTATTCCAGAAGTAGTGAGGAGGCTTTTTTGGAGGCCTAGGCTTTTGCAAA
GATCGATCAAGAGACAGGATGAGGATCGTTTCGCATGATTGAACAAGATGGATTGCACGCAGGTTCTCCG
GCCGCTTGGGTGGAGAGGCTATTCGGCTATGACTGGGCACAACAGACAATCGGCTGCTCTGATGCCGCCG
TGTTCCGGCTGTCAGCGCAGGGGCGCCCGGTTCTTTTTGTCAAGACCGACCTGTCCGGTGCCCTGAATGA
ACTGCAAGACGAGGCAGCGCGGCTATCGTGGCTGGCCACGACGGGCGTTCCTTGCGCAGCTGTGCTCGAC
GTTGTCACTGAAGCGGGAAGGGACTGGCTGCTATTGGGCGAAGTGCCGGGGCAGGATCTCCTGTCATCTC
ACCTTGCTCCTGCCGAGAAAGTATCCATCATGGCTGATGCAATGCGGCGGCTGCATACGCTTGATCCGGC
TACCTGCCCATTCGACCACCAAGCGAAACATCGCATCGAGCGAGCACGTACTCGGATGGAAGCCGGTCTT
GTCGATCAGGATGATCTGGACGAAGAGCATCAGGGGCTCGCGCCAGCCGAACTGTTCGCCAGGCTCAAGG
CGAGCATGCCCGACGGCGAGGATCTCGTCGTGACCCATGGCGATGCCTGCTTGCCGAATATCATGGTGGA
AAATGGCCGCTTTTCTGGATTCATCGACTGTGGCCGGCTGGGTGTGGCGGACCGCTATCAGGACATAGCG
TTGGCTACCCGTGATATTGCTGAAGAGCTTGGCGGCGAATGGGCTGACCGCTTCCTCGTGCTTTACGGTA
TCGCCGCTCCCGATTCGCAGCGCATCGCCTTCTATCGCCTTCTTGACGAGTTCTTCTGAGCGGGACTCTG
GGGTTCGAAATGACCGACCAAGCGACGCCCAACCTGCCATCACGAGATTTCGATTCCACCGCCGCCTTCT
ATGAAAGGTTGGGCTTCGGAATCGTTTTCCGGGACGCCGGCTGGATGATCCTCCAGCGCGGGGATCTCAT
GCTGGAGTTCTTCGCCCACCCTAGGGGGAGGCTAACTGAAACACGGAAGGAGACAATACCGGAAGGAACC
CGCGCTATGACGGCAATAAAAAGACAGAATAAAACGCACGGTGTTGGGTCGTTTGTTCATAAACGCGGGG
TTCGGTCCCAGGGCTGGCACTCTGTCGATACCCCACCGAGACCCCATTGGGGCCAATACGCCCGCGTTTC
TTCCTTTTCCCCACCCCACCCCCCAAGTTCGGGTGAAGGCCCAGGGCTCGCAGCCAACGTCGGGGCGGCA
GGCCCTGCCATAGCCTCAGGTTACTCATATATACTTTAGATTGATTTAAAACTTCATTTTTAATTTAAAA
GGATCTAGGTGAAGATCCTTTTTGATAATCTCATGACCAAAATCCCTTAACGTGAGTTTTCGTTCCACTG
AGCGTCAGACCCCGTAGAAAAGATCAAAGGATCTTCTTGAGATCCTTTTTTTCTGCGCGTAATCTGCTGC
TTGCAAACAAAAAAACCACCGCTACCAGCGGTGGTTTGTTTGCCGGATCAAGAGCTACCAACTCTTTTTC
CGAAGGTAACTGGCTTCAGCAGAGCGCAGATACCAAATACTGTTCTTCTAGTGTAGCCGTAGTTAGGCCA
CCACTTCAAGAACTCTGTAGCACCGCCTACATACCTCGCTCTGCTAATCCTGTTACCAGTGGCTGCTGCC
AGTGGCGATAAGTCGTGTCTTACCGGGTTGGACTCAAGACGATAGTTACCGGATAAGGCGCAGCGGTCGG
GCTGAACGGGGGGTTCGTGCACACAGCCCAGCTTGGAGCGAACGACCTACACCGAACTGAGATACCTACA
GCGTGAGCTATGAGAAAGCGCCACGCTTCCCGAAGGGAGAAAGGCGGACAGGTATCCGGTAAGCGGCAGG
GTCGGAACAGGAGAGCGCACGAGGGAGCTTCCAGGGGGAAACGCCTGGTATCTTTATAGTCCTGTCGGGT
TTCGCCACCTCTGACTTGAGCGTCGATTTTTGTGATGCTCGTCAGGGGGGCGGAGCCTATGGAAAAACGC
CAGCAACGCGGCCTTTTTACGGTTCCTGGCCTTTTGCTGGCCTTTTGCTCACATGTTCTTTCCTGCGTTA
TC
Features (pLannotate 1.2.2; 16 found; start..end, strand, type, name):
      1..30      +  rep_origin     RSF ori (fragment): Plasmids containing the RSF 1030 origin of replication can be propagated in E. coli cells that contain additional plasmids with compatible origins.
     98..401     +  enhancer       CMV enhancer: human cytomegalovirus immediate early enhancer
    402..605     +  promoter       CMV promoter: human cytomegalovirus (CMV) immediate early promoter
    628..689     +  misc_feature   MCS (fragment): multiple cloning site
    694..1071    +  CDS            H2B: human histone H2B; HIST1H2BJ
   1090..1764    +  CDS            Kaede: Kaede is a photoconvertible green/yellow fluorescent protein published in 2002, derived from Trachyphyllia geoffroyi. It has moderate acid sensitivity.
   1784..1867    +  CDS            large T antigen (fragment): large T antigen from SV40 (simian virus 40)
   1890..2011    +  polyA_signal   SV40 poly(A) signal: SV40 polyadenylation signal
   2045..2473    -  rep_origin     f1 ori (sequence partly withheld): f1 bacteriophage origin of replication; arrow indicates direction of (+) strand synthesis
   2500..2604    +  promoter       AmpR promoter: bla
   2606..2963    +  promoter       SV40 promoter: SV40 enhancer and early promoter
   2998..3792    +  CDS            NeoR/KanR: aminoglycoside phosphotransferase from Tn5; aph(3')-II (or nptII); confers resistance to neomycin, kanamycin, and G418 (Geneticin®)
   3813..3965    +  CDS            ble (fragment): BLE_KLEPN - Experimental evidence at protein level: Swiss-Prot protein existence level 1. Binding protein with a strong affinity to the bleomycin family of antibiotics. Binds to CL990; an antimitotic-antibiotic compound. From Klebsiella pneumoniae.
   4024..4071    +  polyA_signal   HSV TK poly(A) signal: herpes simplex virus thymidine kinase polyadenylation signal (Cole and Stacy, 1985)
   4162..4178    -  polyA_signal   bGH poly(A) signal (fragment): bovine growth hormone polyadenylation signal
   4400..4988    +  rep_origin     ori: high-copy-number ColE1/pMB1/pBR322/pUC origin of replication
