[The description below was written by a language model from this plasmid's Addgene catalogue record and pLannotate feature annotations shown in this document.]
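Description:
Kaede-H2B-6 is a mammalian expression plasmid that produces human histone H2B fused to the photoconvertible fluorescent protein Kaede, giving a chromatin and nucleus marker for live-cell imaging. In the annotated sequence (about 5.1 kb), the CMV immediate-early enhancer and promoter drive an open reading frame in which the H2B coding sequence (HIST1H2BJ/H2BC11) comes first, followed after a short linker by Kaede, so the fluorescent protein sits at the C-terminus of the histone. The transcript is terminated by an SV40 polyadenylation signal. The record notes two substitutions in the histone, D26G and V119I, relative to the reference. Kaede, derived from the coral Trachyphyllia geoffroyi, emits green light in its native state and can be photoconverted to a red-emitting form. The two pairs of excitation/emission values in the record (508/518 nm and 572/580 nm) correspond to these two states.

The backbone has the layout of a standard fluorescent-protein fusion vector. A high-copy ColE1/pUC-type origin supports propagation in E. coli, and an f1 origin is also present. A single Tn5 aminoglycoside phosphotransferase gene (NeoR/KanR) serves both hosts. A bacterial promoter expresses it for kanamycin selection in E. coli, while an SV40 early promoter with an HSV TK polyadenylation signal expresses it for G418 selection of stable mammalian transfectants. Several short annotated fragments (RSF ori, large T antigen, ble, bGH poly(A)) appear to be partial matches rather than functional elements. The construct is suited to labelling nuclei and chromosomes, and photoconversion makes it possible to highlight and track selected nuclei or chromatin regions over time.
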