Addgene plasmid #57316: Kaede-H2B-6
Purpose: Localization: Nucleus/Histones, Excitation: 508 / 572, Emission: 518 / 580
Depositing lab: Michael Davidson. Depositing organization: Florida State University, Tallahassee.
Backbone
  Vector backbone: Kaede
  Backbone size w/o insert (bp): 4750
  Vector type: Mammalian Expression
  Selectable markers: Neomycin (select with G418)
Growth in bacteria
  Bacterial resistance: Kanamycin, 50 μg/mL
  Growth temperature: 37°C
  Growth strain: DH5alpha
  Copy number: High Copy
Gene/Insert
  Gene/Insert name: H2B (alt names: Human Histone H2B; NM_021058.3)
  Species: H. sapiens (human)
  Mutation: D26G and V119I in H2B
  Entrez Gene: H2BC11 (a.k.a. H2B/r, H2BFR, H2BJ, HIST1H2BJ)
  Promoter: CMV
  Tag / fusion protein: Kaede
  Cloning method: Unknown
  Sequencing primers: 5′ CMV-F; 3′ SV40pA-R
Terms and licenses: Academic/Nonprofit Terms; Industry Terms: Not Available to Industry
Depositor comments: . Excitation = 508 / 572; Emission = 518 / 580
How to cite: Kaede-H2B-6 was a gift from Michael Davidson (Addgene plasmid # 57316 ; http://n2t.net/addgene:57316 ; RRID:Addgene_57316)
